Addgene plasmid #232056: pET28-NFMtail
Purpose: Expresses construct for surface tethering: R. norvegicus NFM tail domain
Depositing lab: Sanjay Kumar. Depositing organization: University of California, Berkeley. Publication: Dissecting neurofilament tail sequence-phosphorylation-structure relationships with multicomponent reconstituted protein brushes. Ding EA, Yokokura TJ, Wang R, Kumar S. Proc Natl Acad Sci U S A. 2024 Dec 3;121(49):e2410109121. doi: 10.1073/pnas.2410109121. Epub 2024 Nov 27. PubMed 39602260.
Backbone
  Vector backbone: pET28a
  Backbone size w/o insert (bp): 5200
  Total vector size (bp): 6600
  Vector type: Bacterial Expression
Growth in bacteria
  Bacterial resistance: Kanamycin, 50 μg/mL
  Growth temperature: 37°C
  Growth strain: DH5alpha
  Copy number: Low Copy
Gene/Insert
  Gene/Insert name: Neurofilament-Medium tail domain (alt name: NFM tail)
  Species: R. norvegicus (rat), Synthetic
  Insert size (bp): 1400
  Mutation: cDNA codon-optimized for E. coli; added N-terminal tryptophan and tyrosine, and cysteine for surface grafting
  Promoter: T7
  Tag / fusion protein: 6xHis, thrombin (N terminal on backbone)
  Cloning method: Restriction Enzyme; 5′ cloning site NdeI (not destroyed); 3′ cloning site XhoI (not destroyed)
  Sequencing primers: 5′ TAATACGACTCACTATAGGG
Terms and licenses: Academic/Nonprofit Terms; Industry Terms: Not Available to Industry
How to cite: pET28-NFMtail was a gift from Sanjay Kumar (Addgene plasmid # 232056 ; http://n2t.net/addgene:232056 ; RRID:Addgene_232056)
