[The description below was written by a language model from this plasmid's Addgene catalogue record and pLannotate feature annotations shown in this document.]
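Description:
pET28-NFMtail is a bacterial expression plasmid of about 6.6 kb, built on the pET28a backbone, that produces the tail domain of rat (Rattus norvegicus) neurofilament-medium (NFM) in E. coli. It replicates from a pBR322-type ColE1 origin and also carries the rop gene and the bom region, which fits the low copy number given in the record. Selection is by kanamycin through the aph(3')-Ia gene. An f1 origin is also present. The short tetracycline-resistance fragments and the predicted E. coli ORF in the annotation are backbone remnants, not functional parts.

The roughly 1.4 kb insert is a synthetic cDNA, codon-optimized for E. coli and cloned between NdeI and XhoI, both of which are retained. Transcription runs from a T7 promoter with an adjacent lac operator, followed by the T7 gene 10 ribosome binding site, and ends at the T7 terminator. The plasmid's own lacI gene supplies repressor, so expression is IPTG-inducible in hosts that provide T7 RNA polymerase. The backbone adds an N-terminal 6xHis tag and a thrombin cleavage site, allowing affinity purification and tag removal. The feature table also shows a His-tag fragment downstream of the insert, but the record does not say whether it is translated, since that depends on whether the insert carries a stop codon.

The coding sequence was modified to add N-terminal tryptophan and tyrosine residues and a cysteine for surface grafting. The stated purpose is to produce NFM tail protein for surface tethering, and the associated work used such proteins in reconstituted neurofilament tail brushes to study how sequence and phosphorylation relate to structure.
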