Features (pLannotate 1.2.2; 21 found; start..end, strand, type, name):
    278..469     +  CDS            rop: Rop protein, which maintains plasmids at low copy number; rop
    571..710     +  misc_feature   bom: basis of mobility region from pBR322
    896..1484    -  rep_origin     ori: high-copy-number ColE1/pMB1/pBR322/pUC origin of replication
   1606..2421    +  CDS            KanR: aminoglycoside phosphotransferase; aph(3')-Ia; confers resistance to kanamycin in bacteria or G418 (Geneticin®) in eukaryotes
   2430..2487    -  promoter       AmpR promoter (fragment): bla
   2540..2968    -  rep_origin     f1 ori (sequence partly withheld): f1 bacteriophage origin of replication; arrow indicates direction of (+) strand synthesis
   3005..3052    -  terminator     T7 terminator: transcription terminator for bacteriophage T7 RNA polymerase
   3060..3109    -  CDS            SET1 (fragment): solubility-enhancement tag derived from T7 phage gene 10B
   3119..3136    -  CDS            9xHis (fragment): 9xHis affinity tag
   3146..4453    -  CDS            Nefm (fragment): NFM_RAT - Also known as Nef3, Nfm. Experimental evidence at protein level: Swiss-Prot protein existence level 1. Neurofilaments usually contain three intermediate filament proteins: NEFL, NEFM, and NEFH which are involved in the maintenance of neuronal caliber. May additionally cooperate with the neuronal intermediate filament proteins PRPH and INA to form neuronal filamentous networks (By similarity). From Rattus norvegicus (Rat).
   4466..4483    -  CDS            thrombin site: thrombin recognition and cleavage site
   4494..4510    -  CDS            capTEV™ (fragment): composite tag for in vivo biotinylation, TEV protease cleavage, and 6xHis tagging
   4529..4551    -  RBS            RBS: efficient ribosome binding site from bacteriophage T7 gene 10 (Olins and Rangwala, 1989)
   4566..4590    -  protein_bind   lac operator: The lac repressor binds to the lac operator to inhibit transcription in E. coli. This inhibition can be relieved by adding lactose or isopropyl-β-D-thiogalactopyranoside (IPTG). lac repressor encoded by lacI
   4591..4609    -  promoter       T7 promoter: promoter for bacteriophage T7 RNA polymerase
   4631..4910    +  CDS            TcR (fragment): tetracycline efflux protein; tet; confers resistance to tetracycline
   4918..4995    +  promoter       lacI promoter: lacI
   4996..6078    +  CDS            lacI: lac repressor; lacI; The lac repressor binds to the lac operator to inhibit transcription in E. coli. This inhibition can be relieved by adding lactose or isopropyl-β-D-thiogalactopyranoside (IPTG).
   6091..6112    +  protein_bind   CAP binding site: CAP binding activates transcription in the presence of cAMP. E. coli catabolite activator protein
   6127..6418    +  CDS            TcR (fragment): tetracycline efflux protein; tet; confers resistance to tetracycline
   6490..261     -  CDS            YPB1_ECOLX (across the origin): Protein predicted: Swiss-Prot protein existence level 4. From Escherichia coli.
>Addgene plasmid #232056 | pET28-NFMtail | addgene full sequence | sequence record 464064 | Addgene NGS Result
GAAGTCAGCGCCCTGCACCATTATGTTCCGGATCTGCATCGCAGGATGCTGCTGGCTACCCTGTGGAACA
CCTACATCTGTATTAACGAAGCGCTGGCATTGACCCTGAGTGATTTTTCTCTGGTCCCGCCGCATCCATA
CCGCCAGTTGTTTACCCTCACAACGTTCCAGTAACCGGGCATGTTCATCATCAGTAACCCGTATCGTGAG
CATCCTCTCTCGTTTCATCGGTATCATTACCCCCATGAACAGAAATCCCCCTTACACGGAGGCATCAGTG
ACCAAACAGGAAAAAACCGCCCTTAACATGGCCCGCTTTATCAGAAGCCAGACATTAACGCTTCTGGAGA
AACTCAACGAGCTGGACGCGGATGAACAGGCAGACATCTGTGAATCGCTTCACGACCACGCTGATGAGCT
TTACCGCAGCTGCCTCGCGCGTTTCGGTGATGACGGTGAAAACCTCTGACACATGCAGCTCCCGGAGACG
GTCACAGCTTGTCTGTAAGCGGATGCCGGGAGCAGACAAGCCCGTCAGGGCGCGTCAGCGGGTGTTGGCG
GGTGTCGGGGCGCAGCCATGACCCAGTCACGTAGCGATAGCGGAGTGTATACTGGCTTAACTATGCGGCA
TCAGAGCAGATTGTACTGAGAGTGCACCATTGCGGTGTGAAATACCGCACAGATGCGTAAGGAGAAAATA
CCGCATCAGGCGCTCTTCCGCTTCCTCGCTCACTGACTCGCTGCGCTCGGTCGTTCGGCTGCGGCGAGCG
GTATCAGCTCACTCAAAGGCGGTAATACGGTTATCCACAGAATCAGGGGATAACGCAGGAAAGAACATGT
GAGCAAAAGGCCAGCAAAAGGCCAGGAACCGTAAAAAGGCCGCGTTGCTGGCGTTTTTCCATAGGCTCCG
CCCCCCTGACGAGCATCACAAAAATCGACGCTCAAGTCAGAGGTGGCGAAACCCGACAGGACTATAAAGA
TACCAGGCGTTTCCCCCTGGAAGCTCCCTCGTGCGCTCTCCTGTTCCGACCCTGCCGCTTACCGGATACC
TGTCCGCCTTTCTCCCTTCGGGAAGCGTGGCGCTTTCTCATAGCTCACGCTGTAGGTATCTCAGTTCGGT
GTAGGTCGTTCGCTCCAAGCTGGGCTGTGTGCACGAACCCCCCGTTCAGCCCGACCGCTGCGCCTTATCC
GGTAACTATCGTCTTGAGTCCAACCCGGTAAGACACGACTTATCGCCACTGGCAGCAGCCACTGGTAACA
GGATTAGCAGAGCGAGGTATGTAGGCGGTGCTACAGAGTTCTTGAAGTGGTGGCCTAACTACGGCTACAC
TAGAAGGACAGTATTTGGTATCTGCGCTCTGCTGAAGCCAGTTACCTTCGGAAAAAGAGTTGGTAGCTCT
TGATCCGGCAAACAAACCACCGCTGGTAGCGGTGGTTTTTTTGTTTGCAAGCAGCAGATTACGCGCAGAA
AAAAAGGATCTCAAGAAGATCCTTTGATCTTTTCTACGGGGTCTGACGCTCAGTGGAACGAAAACTCACG
TTAAGGGATTTTGGTCATGAACAATAAAACTGTCTGCTTACATAAACAGTAATACAAGGGGTGTTATGAG
CCATATTCAACGGGAAACGTCTTGCTCTAGGCCGCGATTAAATTCCAACATGGATGCTGATTTATATGGG
TATAAATGGGCTCGCGATAATGTCGGGCAATCAGGTGCGACAATCTATCGATTGTATGGGAAGCCCGATG
CGCCAGAGTTGTTTCTGAAACATGGCAAAGGTAGCGTTGCCAATGATGTTACAGATGAGATGGTCAGACT
AAACTGGCTGACGGAATTTATGCCTCTTCCGACCATCAAGCATTTTATCCGTACTCCTGATGATGCATGG
TTACTCACCACTGCGATCCCCGGGAAAACAGCATTCCAGGTATTAGAAGAATATCCTGATTCAGGTGAAA
ATATTGTTGATGCGCTGGCAGTGTTCCTGCGCCGGTTGCATTCGATTCCTGTTTGTAATTGTCCTTTTAA
CAGCGATCGCGTATTTCGTCTCGCTCAGGCGCAATCACGAATGAATAACGGTTTGGTTGATGCGAGTGAT
TTTGATGACGAGCGTAATGGCTGGCCTGTTGAACAAGTCTGGAAAGAAATGCATAAACTTTTGCCATTCT
CACCGGATTCAGTCGTCACTCATGGTGATTTCTCACTTGATAACCTTATTTTTGACGAGGGGAAATTAAT
AGGTTGTATTGATGTTGGACGAGTCGGAATCGCAGACCGATACCAGGATCTTGCCATCCTATGGAACTGC
CTCGGTGAGTTTTCTCCTTCATTACAGAAACGGCTTTTTCAAAAATATGGTATTGATAATCCTGATATGA
ATAAATTGCAGTTTCATTTGATGCTCGATGAGTTTTTCTAAGAATTAATTCATGAGCGGATACATATTTG
AATGTATTTAGAAAAATAAACAAATAGGGGTTCCGCGCACATTTCCCCGAAAAGTGCCACCTAAATTGTA
AGCGTTAATATTTTGTTAAAATTCGCGTTAAATTTTTGTTAAATCAGCTCATTTTTTAACCAATAGGCCG
AAATCGGCAAAATCCCTTATAAATCAAAAGAATAGACCGAGATAGGGT
[37 nt withheld, positions 2639-2675]
AAAGAACGTGGACTCCAACGTCAAAGG
[49 nt withheld, positions 2703-2751]
T
[91 nt withheld, positions 2753-2843]
G
[124 nt withheld, positions 2845-2968]
CCCATTCGCCAATCCGGATATAGTTCCTCCTTTCAGCAAAAAACCCCTCAAGACCCGTTTAGAGGCCCCA
AGGGGTTATGCTAGTTATTGCTCAGCGGTGGCAGCAGCCAACTCAGCTTCCTTTCGGGCTTTGTTAGCAG
CCGGATCTCAGTGGTGGTGGTGGTGGTGCTCGAGTCAGTCTCCCTGGGTTACTTCCTTGACTATGGCATG
TGAAGTGACCTTTTCTACCTTTTTAGTTGACACCAGCTTCTCCTCAAAGGTCTCCTCATGCTCTTCAACC
TTTTGAGTGACAGTAACAGATTTGGTGATGTATTTGGTAGCACCATCGCCTCCCTCGCTGGTGATTTTTT
CTACCTTCTTGGTCACCACCACTTTGTCATCACTTCTATCCTCCCCTTTCTTTTCCTCCGCAGGGCTCAC
ATCTAAGCCATTAGTGACCACCCCTTTCTCCTCCTCTTGCCCACTGCCCTTCTCCTGAGTTTCCTGCTCC
TCCTCCTCTTTTCCTTCCACCTCCCCATTGATAGCTATGTCTTCCTTCTTGGATTCTTGCGGGCTTTTGT
CACCCACTTCCTCCTCACTACCCCCCTCCTCCTCTGCCTTCTCCTTCACCTTCTCCTGCTGCTGAGGCTT
CTCCTCTTTGGTGTCTTTCTCCAGGCTCACCTTTACCGACTTAGTAATGGTGATCATTTCCTCTACGGCC
TTTTCTTTCACTGGGGACTCAGCCTTCTTTTTATCTGGGACATCTTTTGGCTTCTCCTCCTTTTTCTCCA
CCTTCTCTTCCTTGGGTGATTCCTTGGCTACCTCCTTCTTCTCCTCAACTTTCTCTTCCTCCTTCTGCTC
ATCCTTTCCGGCTTTGGCTTCTGGTTTTGGCTTTACTTCTTCCACGGGTGATTTTGGCACAGGGGACTTG
GCTTTCTCGGGCTTCTCGACCTTGATTTCCTCCTTGATAGCCATTTCCTCGACCTTTCCCTCTGTTTTCT
TTTCCTCCTTAGCTTCTGCTTCCTCTCCTTCACCTTCTGCCTCAGTTTCCCCTTCTTCTTCTTGCTCACC
TTCATCCTTTTCACTGGAGCCTTCCTTCTCAGATCCTCCCTCTTCTGCCTGGTCTGACTTGACACCTTCA
TCTTCCTCCTCTTCTTCCTCTTGGCCTTCCTCTTCTTCCTCCTTTTCCCCTTCCTCCTCTTCCTTAGCCT
CAGGAGACTTCACGGGAGACTTTTCAACTTCCGGTTCCTCTTCCTTTTCTTCTGCCTCTTCTTTCTCCTC
TTTGGCAGAGGCTGCCAATTCCTCTGCAATGACTGTGAGGGCGTCTTCCATTTCTGACTTCTCATCTTCC
ACTTTAGTCTCCTCAATGATCTCCTCCACAAATTTGTGTTGGACCTTGAGCTTGGGGGCCTCGACTTTGG
TCTTCTGAATCTTACTGGATATTGTGACTGAGGGCTGTCGGTGTGTGTACAGAGGCCCAGTGATGCTTCC
TGAAAATGTGCTGTACCAACACATATGGCTGCCGCGCGGCACCAGGCCGCTGCTGTGATGATGATGATGA
TGGCTGCTGCCCATGGTATATCTCCTTCTTAAAGTTAAACAAAATTATTTCTAGAGGGGAATTGTTATCC
GCTCACAATTCCCCTATAGTGAGTCGTATTAATTTCGCGGGATCGAGATCTCGATCCTCTACGCCGGACG
CATCGTGGCCGGCATCACCGGCGCCACAGGTGCGGTTGCTGGCGCCTATATCGCCGACATCACCGATGGG
GAAGATCGGGCTCGCCACTTCGGGCTCATGAGCGCTTGTTTCGGCGTGGGTATGGTGGCAGGCCCCGTGG
CCGGGGGACTGTTGGGCGCCATCTCCTTGCATGCACCATTCCTTGCGGCGGCGGTGCTCAACGGCCTCAA
CCTACTACTGGGCTGCTTCCTAATGCAGGAGTCGCATAAGGGAGAGCGTCGAGATCCCGGACACCATCGA
ATGGCGCAAAACCTTTCGCGGTATGGCATGATAGCGCCCGGAAGAGAGTCAATTCAGGGTGGTGAATGTG
AAACCAGTAACGTTATACGATGTCGCAGAGTATGCCGGTGTCTCTTATCAGACCGTTTCCCGCGTGGTGA
ACCAGGCCAGCCACGTTTCTGCGAAAACGCGGGAAAAAGTGGAAGCGGCGATGGCGGAGCTGAATTACAT
TCCCAACCGCGTGGCACAACAACTGGCGGGCAAACAGTCGTTGCTGATTGGCGTTGCCACCTCCAGTCTG
GCCCTGCACGCGCCGTCGCAAATTGTCGCGGCGATTAAATCTCGCGCCGATCAACTGGGTGCCAGCGTGG
TGGTGTCGATGGTAGAACGAAGCGGCGTCGAAGCCTGTAAAGCGGCGGTGCACAATCTTCTCGCGCAACG
CGTCAGTGGGCTGATCATTAACTATCCGCTGGATGACCAGGATGCCATTGCTGTGGAAGCTGCCTGCACT
AATGTTCCGGCGTTATTTCTTGATGTCTCTGACCAGACACCCATCAACAGTATTATTTTCTCCCATGAAG
ACGGTACGCGACTGGGCGTGGAGCATCTGGTCGCATTGGGTCACCAGCAAATCGCGCTGTTAGCGGGCCC
ATTAAGTTCTGTCTCGGCGCGTCTGCGTCTGGCTGGCTGGCATAAATATCTCACTCGCAATCAAATTCAG
CCGATAGCGGAACGGGAAGGCGACTGGAGTGCCATGTCCGGTTTTCAACAAACCATGCAAATGCTGAATG
AGGGCATCGTTCCCACTGCGATGCTGGTTGCCAACGATCAGATGGCGCTGGGCGCAATGCGCGCCATTAC
CGAGTCCGGGCTGCGCGTTGGTGCGGATATCTCGGTAGTGGGATACGACGATACCGAAGACAGCTCATGT
TATATCCCGCCGTTAACCACCATCAAACAGGATTTTCGCCTGCTGGGGCAAACCAGCGTGGACCGCTTGC
TGCAACTCTCTCAGGGCCAGGCGGTGAAGGGCAATCAGCTGTTGCCCGTCTCACTGGTGAAAAGAAAAAC
CACCCTGGCGCCCAATACGCAAACCGCCTCTCCCCGCGCGTTGGCCGATTCATTAATGCAGCTGGCACGA
CAGGTTTCCCGACTGGAAAGCGGGCAGTGAGCGCAACGCAATTAATGTAAGTTAGCTCACTCATTAGGCA
CCGGGATCTCGACCGATGCCCTTGAGAGCCTTCAACCCAGTCAGCTCCTTCCGGTGGGCGCGGGGCATGA
CTATCGTCGCCGCACTTATGACTGTCTTCTTTATCATGCAACTCGTAGGACAGGTGCCGGCAGCGCTCTG
GGTCATTTTCGGCGAGGACCGCTTTCGCTGGAGCGCGACGATGATCGGCCTGTCGCTTGCGGTATTCGGA
ATCTTGCACGCCCTCGCTCAAGCCTTCGTCACTGGTCCCGCCACCAAACGTTTCGGCGAGAAGCAGGCCA
TTATCGCCGGCATGGCGGCCCCACGGGTGCGCATGATCGTGCTCCTGTCGTTGAGGACCCGGCTAGGCTG
GCGGGGTTGCCTTACTGGTTAGCAGAATGAATCACCGATACGCGAGCGAACGTGAAGCGACTGCTGCTGC
AAAACGTCTGCGACCTGAGCAACAACATGAATGGTCTTCGGTTTCCGTGTTTCGTAAAGTCTGGAAACGC
G
